Addgene plasmid #209496: EC67902
Purpose: Cloning protospacers for Cas12a editing
Depositing lab: Wendy Harwood & Cristobal Uauy. Depositing organization: John Innes Centre. Publication: An optimised CRISPR Cas9 and Cas12a mutagenesis toolkit for Barley and Wheat. Lawrenson T, Clarke M, Kirby R, Forner M, Steuernagel B, Brown JKM, Harwood W. Plant Methods. 2024 Aug 13;20(1):123. doi: 10.1186/s13007-024-01234-y. PubMed 39138524.
Backbone
  Vector backbone: Unknown
  Vector type: CRISPR
  Selectable markers: LacZ
Growth in bacteria
  Bacterial resistance: Ampicillin, 100 μg/mL
  Growth temperature: 37°C
  Growth strain: DH5alpha
  Copy number: High Copy
Gene/Insert
  Gene/Insert name: Cas12a-tRNA-DR-DR
  Species: Lachnospiraceae bacterium
  Promoter: HvU3
  Cloning method: Restriction Enzyme; 5′ cloning site unknown (unknown if destroyed)
Terms and licenses: Academic/Nonprofit Terms; Industry Terms: Not Available to Industry
Depositor comments: GoldeGate level 1 position 6
How to cite: EC67902 was a gift from Wendy Harwood & Cristobal Uauy (Addgene plasmid # 209496 ; http://n2t.net/addgene:209496 ; RRID:Addgene_209496)
