[The description below was written by a language model from this plasmid's Addgene catalogue record and pLannotate feature annotations shown in this document.]
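Description:
EC67902 is a small (about 3.7 kb) high-copy E. coli cloning plasmid from a Golden Gate-based CRISPR toolkit developed for mutagenesis in barley and wheat. It serves as the acceptor into which protospacers are cloned to build guide RNA units for Cas12a editing. The backbone is recorded as unknown, but the feature table shows a ColE1/pUC-type origin and an ampicillin resistance gene (β-lactamase with its own promoter) for propagation and selection. It also shows short remnants of an M13 origin, a T7 promoter, a bom region and other fragmentary matches that appear to be backbone leftovers rather than functional parts. The depositor describes it as a Golden Gate level 1 module for position 6, meaning the finished guide cassette is intended to be assembled with other level 1 units into a larger multigene construct.

The insert, named Cas12a-tRNA-DR-DR, is listed as driven by the HvU3 promoter, which by its name is a barley U3 small nuclear RNA promoter of the Pol III type commonly used for guide expression in cereals. This promoter is not annotated in the feature table, though an unannotated stretch precedes the tRNA feature. The species field (Lachnospiraceae bacterium) indicates that the direct repeats (DR) are those of LbCas12a; no Cas12a coding sequence is annotated, and the plasmid's size argues against one being present. Downstream of the tRNA lies a lac promoter/operator and lacZα cassette. This arrangement is consistent with a blue/white screening dropout between the two direct repeats that is replaced by the protospacer, although the record does not state the cloning enzymes. The tRNA presumably allows the crRNA to be released from the transcript by endogenous processing.
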