Features (pLannotate 1.2.2; 16 found; start..end, strand, type, name):
      3..134     -  rep_origin     M13 ori (fragment): M13 bacteriophage origin of replication; arrow indicates direction of (+) strand synthesis
    155..311     -  CDS            lacZα (fragment): LacZα fragment of β-galactosidase; lacZ fragment
    320..338     +  promoter       T7 promoter: promoter for bacteriophage T7 RNA polymerase
   1025..1088    +  ncRNA          tRNA: Accession: RF00005 - tRNA
   1121..1163    +  CDS            lacI (fragment): lac repressor; lacI; The lac repressor binds to the lac operator to inhibit transcription in E. coli. This inhibition can be relieved by adding lactose or isopropyl-β-D-thiogalactopyranoside (IPTG).
   1176..1197    +  protein_bind   CAP binding site: CAP binding activates transcription in the presence of cAMP. E. coli catabolite activator protein
   1212..1242    +  promoter       lac promoter: promoter for the E. coli lac operon
   1250..1266    +  protein_bind   lac operator: The lac repressor binds to the lac operator to inhibit transcription in E. coli. This inhibition can be relieved by adding lactose or isopropyl-β-D-thiogalactopyranoside (IPTG). lac repressor encoded by lacI
   1303..1359    -  misc_feature   MCS: pUC18/19 multiple cloning site
   1356..1513    +  CDS            lacZα (fragment): LacZα fragment of β-galactosidase; lacZ fragment
   1519..1618    -  misc_feature   bom (fragment): basis of mobility region from pBR322
   1772..1819    -  CDS            lacI (fragment): lac repressor; lacI; The lac repressor binds to the lac operator to inhibit transcription in E. coli. This inhibition can be relieved by adding lactose or isopropyl-β-D-thiogalactopyranoside (IPTG).
   1856..1896    -  rep_origin     RSF ori (fragment): Plasmids containing the RSF 1030 origin of replication can be propagated in E. coli cells that contain additional plasmids with compatible origins.
   1974..2562    -  rep_origin     ori: high-copy-number ColE1/pMB1/pBR322/pUC origin of replication
   2733..3593    -  CDS            AmpR: β-lactamase; bla; confers resistance to ampicillin, carbenicillin, and related antibiotics
   3594..3698    -  promoter       AmpR promoter: bla
>Addgene plasmid #209496 | EC67902 | addgene full sequence | sequence record 413827 | Addgene NGS Result
CTAAATTGTAAGCGTTAATATTTTGTTAAAATTCGCGTTAAATTTTTGTTAAATCAGCTCATTTTTTAAC
CAATAGGCCGAAATCGGCAAAATCCCTTATAAATCAAAAGAATAGACCGAGATAGGGTTGAGTGGCCGCT
ACAGGGCGCTCCCATTCGCCATTCAGGCTGCGCAACTGTTGGGAAGGGCGTTTCGGTGCGGGCCTCTTCG
CTATTACGCCAGCTGGCGAAAGGGGGATGTGCTGCAAGGCGATTAAGTTGGGTAACGCCAGGGTTTTCCC
AGTCACGACGTTGTAAAACGACGGCCAGTGAGCGCGACGTAATACGACTCACTATAGGGCGAATTGGCGG
AAGGCCGTCAAGGCCGCATCGCATGAAGACAATGTGCTCACAGAGTGCCCCTCATTTATGTCAAACTATA
CACTTATCATGTCTGACATGACTTTGCAGTTAATTTTTTTGAACGGTGTCATGCTTTGCACAATTGTCCT
CCATCTATAATGTTTTACAAGAAACTATTTAATACTGTATTAACCTTTGCAGTAGGCATACTTGGTACCA
TAATTATCTACATGCTGTCATGTGGAGCTCGTGGTACATACAGTAGTTTTTTTGTTACTAAATACGGAGT
ACATTCGTATATGATATGTTCCCTAATTAGTTGCATCACTTTTTTGTCCTCATTGCTGCTCTACTCTAAA
CTTATGTTCCAGACAAGCCTACAACTGAGTCAGCCTGTCAGAGTTCTACTGTGTTTGGATAGATGTTCTA
GTGCAACTTTCTTCTTGTATGTTTAGTTAATCATAAGGACTCATTTTCTTACTACCTCCGGGACAGATGT
TTCTCAGATGGGCCGGGCTCTCTCTGCCCAGCAGGCAGCAGCAGCCCGACCTCATGGGCCAGCACCCACC
ACGAGTTCCAGCTAGGGGGTGTTGCTGCCTAACACTAACACTAACATTAGTCCCACCTCGCCAGTTTGCA
GGGATCGGAACCAGCTTATAAGCTGAGCTGAGGAAGAAGGTAGCACCAGTGGTCTAGTGGTAGAATAGTA
CCCTGCCACGGTACAGACCCGGGTTCGATTCCCGGCTGGAAATAATTTCTACTAAGTGTAGATTGAGACC
GCAGCTGGCACGACAGGTTTGCCGACTGGAAAGCGGGCAGTGAGCGCAACGCAATTAATGTGAGTTAGCT
CACTCATTAGGCACCCCAGGCTTTACACTTTATGCTTCCGGCTCGTATGTTGTGTGGAATTGTGAGCGGA
TAACAATTTCACACAGGAAACAGCTATGACCATGATTACGCCAAGCTTGCATGCCTGCAGGTCGACTCTA
GAGGATCCCCGGGTACCGAGCTCGAATTCACTGGCCGTCGTTTTACAACGTCGTGACTGGGAAAACCCTG
GCGTTACCCAACTTAATCGCCTTGCAGCACATCCCCCTTTCGCCAGCTGGCGTAATAGCGAAGAGGCCCG
CACCGATCGCCCTTCCCAACAGTTGCGCAGCCTGAATGGCGAATGGCGCCTGATGCGGTATTTTCTCCTT
ACGCATCTGTGCGGTATTTCACACCGCATATGGTGCACTCTCAGTACAATCTGCTCTGATGCCGCATAGT
TAAGCCAGCCCCGACACCCGCCAACACCCGCTGACGCGCCCTGACGGGCTTGTCTGCTCCCGGCATCCGC
TTACAGACAAGCTGTGACGGTCTCATAATTTCTACTAAGTGTAGATTTTTTTGAGCTTGTCTTCCTGGCC
TGGGCCTCATGGGCCTTCCGCTCACTGCCCGCTTTCCAGTCGGGAAACCTGTCGTGCCAGCTGCATTAAC
ATGGTCATAGCTGTTTCCTTGCGTATTGGGCGCTCTCCGCTTCCTCGCTCACTGACTCGCTGCGCTCGGT
CGTTCGGGTAAAGCCTGGGGTGCCTAATGAGCAAAAGGCCAGCAAAAGGCCAGGAACCGTAAAAAGGCCG
CGTTGCTGGCGTTTTTCCATAGGCTCCGCCCCCCTGACGAGCATCACAAAAATCGACGCTCAAGTCAGAG
GTGGCGAAACCCGACAGGACTATAAAGATACCAGGCGTTTCCCCCTGGAAGCTCCCTCGTGCGCTCTCCT
GTTCCGACCCTGCCGCTTACCGGATACCTGTCCGCCTTTCTCCCTTCGGGAAGCGTGGCGCTTTCTCATA
GCTCACGCTGTAGGTATCTCAGTTCGGTGTAGGTCGTTCGCTCCAAGCTGGGCTGTGTGCACGAACCCCC
CGTTCAGCCCGACCGCTGCGCCTTATCCGGTAACTATCGTCTTGAGTCCAACCCGGTAAGACACGACTTA
TCGCCACTGGCAGCAGCCACTGGTAACAGGATTAGCAGAGCGAGGTATGTAGGCGGTGCTACAGAGTTCT
TGAAGTGGTGGCCTAACTACGGCTACACTAGAAGAACAGTATTTGGTATCTGCGCTCTGCTGAAGCCAGT
TACCTTCGGAAAAAGAGTTGGTAGCTCTTGATCCGGCAAACAAACCACCGCTGGTAGCGGTGGTTTTTTT
GTTTGCAAGCAGCAGATTACGCGCAGAAAAAAAGGATCTCAAGAAGATCCTTTGATCTTTTCTACGGGGT
CTGACGCTCAGTGGAACGAAAACTCACGTTAAGGGATTTTGGTCATGAGATTATCAAAAAGGATCTTCAC
CTAGATCCTTTTAAATTAAAAATGAAGTTTTAAATCAATCTAAAGTATATATGAGTAAACTTGGTCTGAC
AGTTACCAATGCTTAATCAGTGAGGCACCTATCTCAGCGATCTGTCTATTTCGTTCATCCATAGTTGCCT
GACTCCCCGTCGTGTAGATAACTACGATACGGGAGGGCTTACCATCTGGCCCCAGTGCTGCAATGATACC
GCGAGAACCACGCTCACCGGCTCCAGATTTATCAGCAATAAACCAGCCAGCCGGAAGGGCCGAGCGCAGA
AGTGGTCCTGCAACTTTATCCGCCTCCATCCAGTCTATTAATTGTTGCCGGGAAGCTAGAGTAAGTAGTT
CGCCAGTTAATAGTTTGCGCAACGTTGTTGCCATTGCTACAGGCATCGTGGTGTCACGCTCGTCGTTTGG
TATGGCTTCATTCAGCTCCGGTTCCCAACGATCAAGGCGAGTTACATGATCCCCCATGTTGTGCAAAAAA
GCGGTTAGCTCCTTCGGTCCTCCGATCGTTGTCAGAAGTAAGTTGGCCGCAGTGTTATCACTCATGGTTA
TGGCAGCACTGCATAATTCTCTTACTGTCATGCCATCCGTAAGATGCTTTTCTGTGACTGGTGAGTACTC
AACCAAGTCATTCTGAGAATAGTGTATGCGGCGACCGAGTTGCTCTTGCCCGGCGTCAATACGGGATAAT
ACCGCGCCACATAGCAGAACTTTAAAAGTGCTCATCATTGGAAAACGTTCTTCGGGGCGAAAACTCTCAA
GGATCTTACCGCTGTTGAGATCCAGTTCGATGTAACCCACTCGTGCACCCAACTGATCTTCAGCATCTTT
TACTTTCACCAGCGTTTCTGGGTGAGCAAAAACAGGAAGGCAAAATGCCGCAAAAAAGGGAATAAGGGCG
ACACGGAAATGTTGAATACTCATACTCTTCCTTTTTCAATATTATTGAAGCATTTATCAGGGTTATTGTC
TCATGAGCGGATACATATTTGAATGTATTTAGAAAAATAAACAAATAGGGGTTCCGCGCACATTTCCCCG
AAAAGTGCCAC
